Addgene plasmid #68425: pU6_(GLuc)_INT[S1Apt]
Purpose: Transient expression in mammalian cells of an "INT" construct_bearing the "S1" streptavidin aptamer, targeting the GLuc reporter. U6 promoter
Depositing lab: John Rinn. Depositing organization: Harvard University. Publication: Multiplexable, locus-specific targeting of long RNAs with CRISPR-Display. Shechner DM, Hacisuleyman E, Younger ST, Rinn JL. Nat Methods. 2015 Jul;12(7):664-70. doi: 10.1038/nmeth.3433. Epub 2015 Jun 1. PubMed 26030444.
Backbone
  Vector backbone: pNEB193
  Backbone manufacturer: NEB
  Vector type: Mammalian Expression, CRISPR, Synthetic Biology
Growth in bacteria
  Bacterial resistance: Ampicillin, 100 μg/mL
  Growth temperature: 37°C
  Growth strain: DH5alpha
  Copy number: High Copy
Gene/Insert
  Gene/Insert name: INT construct with S1 streptavidin aptamer
  gRNA/shRNA sequence: gRNA: GATCTAGATACGACTCACTAT
  Species: Synthetic
  Promoter: human U6
  Cloning method: Restriction Enzyme; 5′ cloning site Unknown (unknown if destroyed); 3′ cloning site Unknown (unknown if destroyed)
  Sequencing primers: 5′ LKO.1 5; 3′ M13R
Terms and licenses: Academic/Nonprofit Terms; Industry Terms: Not Available to Industry
Depositor comments: sgRNA targets the (ATCTAGATACGACTCACTAT) sequence in the Gluc reporter. Contains an internal "accessory domain," comprising the S1 streptavidin aptamer
How to cite: pU6_(GLuc)_INT[S1Apt] was a gift from John Rinn (Addgene plasmid # 68425 ; http://n2t.net/addgene:68425 ; RRID:Addgene_68425)
