[The description below was written by a language model from this plasmid's Addgene catalogue record and pLannotate feature annotations shown in this document.]
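Description:
pU6_(GLuc)_INT[S1Apt] is a small (about 3.1 kb) mammalian expression plasmid built on the pNEB193 cloning backbone, a pUC-type vector. It is propagated in E. coli at high copy from a ColE1/pUC origin and selected with ampicillin through the β-lactamase gene and its native promoter. The feature table also picks up remnants of the parental cloning vector: the lac promoter, operator and CAP site, fragments of lacZα, lacI, rop and bom, and part of the pUC multiple cloning site. These flank the insert and play no role in its mammalian function. There is no mammalian selection marker or viral element, consistent with the stated use in transient transfection.

The payload is a synthetic guide RNA cassette driven by the human U6 promoter, an RNA polymerase III promoter suited to short, uncapped, non-polyadenylated transcripts. The transcript is an "INT" format CRISPR-Display construct: a Streptococcus pyogenes Cas9 sgRNA whose spacer targets a site in a Gaussia luciferase (GLuc) reporter and which carries an internal accessory domain, here the S1 streptavidin-binding aptamer. The annotation finds only a partial tracrRNA match downstream of the promoter, with an unannotated gap between the two. This fits a scaffold interrupted by the inserted aptamer, although the exact insertion point is not annotated.

The plasmid encodes no Cas9, so a Cas9 or dCas9 protein must be supplied separately, along with the GLuc reporter. The record supports its use for testing whether an RNA module embedded within the sgRNA can be delivered to a defined DNA locus. The streptavidin aptamer provides an affinity handle on the targeted complex.
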