Features (pLannotate 1.2.2; 13 found; start..end, strand, type, name):
      1..861     -  CDS            AmpR: β-lactamase; bla; confers resistance to ampicillin, carbenicillin, and related antibiotics
    862..966     -  promoter       AmpR promoter: bla
   1061..1096    +  CDS            rop (fragment): Rop protein, which maintains plasmids at low copy number; rop
   1198..1297    +  misc_feature   bom (fragment): basis of mobility region from pBR322
   1303..1460    -  CDS            lacZα (fragment): LacZα fragment of β-galactosidase; lacZ fragment
   1488..1719    +  promoter       U6 promoter: RNA polymerase III promoter for human U6 snRNA
   1828..1892    +  misc_RNA       tracrRNA (fragment): trans-activating CRISPR RNA for the Streptococcus pyogenes CRISPR/Cas9 system
   1929..1948    +  misc_feature   MCS (fragment): pUC18/19 multiple cloning site
   1985..2001    -  protein_bind   lac operator: The lac repressor binds to the lac operator to inhibit transcription in E. coli. This inhibition can be relieved by adding lactose or isopropyl-β-D-thiogalactopyranoside (IPTG). lac repressor encoded by lacI
   2009..2039    -  promoter       lac promoter: promoter for the E. coli lac operon
   2054..2075    -  protein_bind   CAP binding site: CAP binding activates transcription in the presence of cAMP. E. coli catabolite activator protein
   2088..2178    -  CDS            lacI (fragment): lac repressor; lacI; The lac repressor binds to the lac operator to inhibit transcription in E. coli. This inhibition can be relieved by adding lactose or isopropyl-β-D-thiogalactopyranoside (IPTG).
   2356..2944    -  rep_origin     ori: high-copy-number ColE1/pMB1/pBR322/pUC origin of replication
>Addgene plasmid #68425 | pU6_(GLuc)_INT[S1Apt] | depositor full sequence | sequence record 120203 | Full Sequence
TTACCAATGCTTAATCAGTGAGGCACCTATCTCAGCGATCTGTCTATTTCGTTCATCCATAGTTGCCTGA
CTCCCCGTCGTGTAGATAACTACGATACGGGAGGGCTTACCATCTGGCCCCAGTGCTGCAATGATACCGC
GAGACCCACGCTCACCGGCTCCAGATTTATCAGCAATAAACCAGCCAGCCGGAAGGGCCGAGCGCAGAAG
TGGTCCTGCAACTTTATCCGCCTCCATCCAGTCTATTAATTGTTGCCGGGAAGCTAGAGTAAGTAGTTCG
CCAGTTAATAGTTTGCGCAACGTTGTTGCCATTGCTACAGGCATCGTGGTGTCACGCTCGTCGTTTGGTA
TGGCTTCATTCAGCTCCGGTTCCCAACGATCAAGGCGAGTTACATGATCCCCCATGTTGTGCAAAAAAGC
GGTTAGCTCCTTCGGTCCTCCGATCGTTGTCAGAAGTAAGTTGGCCGCAGTGTTATCACTCATGGTTATG
GCAGCACTGCATAATTCTCTTACTGTCATGCCATCCGTAAGATGCTTTTCTGTGACTGGTGAGTACTCAA
CCAAGTCATTCTGAGAATAGTGTATGCGGCGACCGAGTTGCTCTTGCCCGGCGTCAATACGGGATAATAC
CGCGCCACATAGCAGAACTTTAAAAGTGCTCATCATTGGAAAACGTTCTTCGGGGCGAAAACTCTCAAGG
ATCTTACCGCTGTTGAGATCCAGTTCGATGTAACCCACTCGTGCACCCAACTGATCTTCAGCATCTTTTA
CTTTCACCAGCGTTTCTGGGTGAGCAAAAACAGGAAGGCAAAATGCCGCAAAAAAGGGAATAAGGGCGAC
ACGGAAATGTTGAATACTCATACTCTTCCTTTTTCAATATTATTGAAGCATTTATCAGGGTTATTGTCTC
ATGAGCGGATACATATTTGAATGTATTTAGAAAAATAAACAAATAGGGGTTCCGCGCACATTTCCCCGAA
AAGTGCCACCTGACGTCTAAGAAACCATTATTATCATGACATTAACCTATAAAAATAGGCGTATCACGAG
GCCCTTTCGTCTCGCGCGTTTCGGTGATGACGGTGAAAACCTCTGACACATGCAGCTCCCGGAGACGGTC
ACAGCTTGTCTGTAAGCGGATGCCGGGAGCAGACAAGCCCGTCAGGGCGCGTCAGCGGGTGTTGGCGGGT
GTCGGGGCTGGCTTAACTATGCGGCATCAGAGCAGATTGTACTGAGAGTGCACCATATGCGGTGTGAAAT
ACCGCACAGATGCGTAAGGAGAAAATACCGCATCAGGCGCCATTCGCCATTCAGGCTGCGCAACTGTTGG
GAAGGGCGATCGGTGCGGGCCTCTTCGCTATTACGCCAGCTGGCGAAAGGGGGATGTGCTGCAAGGCGAT
TAAGTTGGGTAACGCCAGGGTTTTCCCAGTCACGACGTTGTAAAACGACGGCCAGTGAATTCGAGCTCGG
TACCCGGGGGCGCGCCGTTTCCCATGATTCCTTCATATTTGCATATACGATACAAGGCTGTTAGAGAGAT
AATTGGAATTAATTTGACTGTAAACACAAAGATATTAGTACAAAATACGTGACGTAGAAAGTAATAATTT
CTTGGGTAGTTTGCAGTTTTAAAATTATGTTTTAAAATGGACTATCATATGCTTACCGTAACTTGAAAGT
ATTTCGATTTCTTGGCTTTATATATCTTGTGGAAAGGACGAAACACCGATCTAGATACGACTCACTATGT
TTAAGAGCTATGCTGCGAATACGAGCCGACCAGAATCATGCAAGTGCGTAAGATAGTCGCGGGCCGGCTC
GTATTCGCAGCATAGCAAGTTTAAATAAGGCTAGTCCGTTATCAACTTGAAAAAGTGGCACCGAGTCGGT
GCTTTTTTTCTTAATTAAGTCTAGAGTCGACTGTTTAAACCTGCAGGCATGCAAGCTTGGCGTAATCATG
GTCATAGCTGTTTCCTGTGTGAAATTGTTATCCGCTCACAATTCCACACAACATACGAGCCGGAAGCATA
AAGTGTAAAGCCTGGGGTGCCTAATGAGTGAGCTAACTCACATTAATTGCGTTGCGCTCACTGCCCGCTT
TCCAGTCGGGAAACCTGTCGTGCCAGCTGCATTAATGAATCGGCCAACGCGCGGGGAGAGGCGGTTTGCG
TATTGGGCCGCTTCCTCGCTCACTGACTCGCTGCGCTCGGTCGTTCGGCTGCGGCGAGCGGTATCAGCTC
ACTCAAAGGCGGTAATACGGTTATCCACAGAATCAGGGGATAACGCAGGAAAGAACATGTGAGCAAAAGG
CCAGCAAAAGGCCAGGAACCGTAAAAAGGCCGCGTTGCTGGCGTTTTTCCATAGGCTCCGCCCCCCTGAC
GAGCATCACAAAAATCGACGCTCAAGTCAGAGGTGGCGAAACCCGACAGGACTATAAAGATACCAGGCGT
TTCCCCCTGGAAGCTCCCTCGTGCGCTCTCCTGTTCCGACCCTGCCGCTTACCGGATACCTGTCCGCCTT
TCTCCCTTCGGGAAGCGTGGCGCTTTCTCATAGCTCACGCTGTAGGTATCTCAGTTCGGTGTAGGTCGTT
CGCTCCAAGCTGGGCTGTGTGCACGAACCCCCCGTTCAGCCCGACCGCTGCGCCTTATCCGGTAACTATC
GTCTTGAGTCCAACCCGGTAAGACACGACTTATCGCCACTGGCAGCAGCCACTGGTAACAGGATTAGCAG
AGCGAGGTATGTAGGCGGTGCTACAGAGTTCTTGAAGTGGTGGCCTAACTACGGCTACACTAGAAGAACA
GTATTTGGTATCTGCGCTCTGCTGAAGCCAGTTACCTTCGGAAAAAGAGTTGGTAGCTCTTGATCCGGCA
AACAAACCACCGCTGGTAGCGGTGGTTTTTTTGTTTGCAAGCAGCAGATTACGCGCAGAAAAAAAGGATC
TCAAGAAGATCCTTTGATCTTTTCTACGGGGTCTGACGCTCAGTGGAACGAAAACTCACGTTAAGGGATT
TTGGTCATGAGATTATCAAAAAGGATCTTCACCTAGATCCTTTTAAATTAAAAATGAAGTTTTAAATCAA
TCTAAAGTATATATGAGTAAACTTGGTCTGACAG
