>Addgene plasmid #68425 | pU6_(GLuc)_INT[S1Apt] | addgene partial sequence | sequence record 124630 | M13-Rev 5'-CAGGAAACAGCTATGACC-3'
GGTTTAAACAGTCGACTCTAGACTTAATTAAGAAAAAAAGCACCGACTCGGTGCCACTTTTTCAAGTTGA
TAACGGACTAGCCTTATTTAAACTTGCTATGCTGCGAATACGAGCCGGCCCGCGACTATCTTACGCACTT
GCATGATTCTGGTCGGCTCGTATTCGCAGCATAGCTC
