>Addgene plasmid #68425 | pU6_(GLuc)_INT[S1Apt] | addgene partial sequence | sequence record 125572 | M13-F20 5'-TGTAAAACGACGGCCAGT-3'
GCATATACGATACAAGGCTGTTAGAGAGATAATTGGAATTAATTTGACTGTAAACACAAAGATATTAGTA
CAAAATACGTGACGTAGAAAGTAATAATTTCTTGGGTAGTTTGCAGTTTTAAAATTATGTTTTAAAATGG
ACTATCATATGCTTACCGTAACTTGAAAGTATTTCGATTTCTTGGCTTTATATATCTTGTGGAAAGGACG
AAACACCGATCTAGATACGACTCACTATGTTTAAGAGCTATGCTGCGAATACGAGCCGACCAGAATCATG
CAAGTGCGTAAGATAGTCGCGGGCCGGCTCGTATTCGCAGCATAGC
